>Addgene plasmid #32284 | TALEN1259 | depositor full sequence | sequence record 36593 | TALEN1259 sequence 7956 bps
GACGGATCGGGAGATCTCCCGATCCCCTATGGTCGACTCTCAGTACAATCTGCTCTGATGCCGCATAGTT
AAGCCAGTATCTGCTCCCTGCTTGTGTGTTGGAGGTCGCTGAGTAGTGCGCGAGCAAAATTTAAGCTACA
ACAAGGCAAGGCTTGACCGACAATTGCATGAAGAATCTGCTTAGGGTTAGGCGTTTTGCGCTGCTTCGCG
ATGTACGGGCCAGATATACGCGTTGACATTGATTATTGACTAGTTATTAATAGTAATCAATTACGGGGTC
ATTAGTTCATAGCCCATATATGGAGTTCCGCGTTACATAACTTACGGTAAATGGCCCGCCTGGCTGACCG
CCCAACGACCCCCGCCCATTGACGTCAATAATGACGTATGTTCCCATAGTAACGCCAATAGGGACTTTCC
ATTGACGTCAATGGGTGGACTATTTACGGTAAACTGCCCACTTGGCAGTACATCAAGTGTATCATATGCC
AAGTACGCCCCCTATTGACGTCAATGACGGTAAATGGCCCGCCTGGCATTATGCCCAGTACATGACCTTA
TGGGACTTTCCTACTTGGCAGTACATCTACGTATTAGTCATCGCTATTACCATGGTGATGCGGTTTTGGC
AGTACATCAATGGGCGTGGATAGCGGTTTGACTCACGGGGATTTCCAAGTCTCCACCCCATTGACGTCAA
TGGGAGTTTGTTTTGGCACCAAAATCAACGGGACTTTCCAAAATGTCGTAACAACTCCGCCCCATTGACG
CAAATGGGCGGTAGGCGTGTACGGTGGGAGGTCTATATAAGCAGAGCTCTCTGGCTAACTAGAGAACCCA
CTGCTTACTGGCTTATCGAAATTAATACGACTCACTATAGGGAGACCCAAGCTGGCTAGCACCATGGACT
ACAAAGACCATGACGGTGATTATAAAGATCATGACATCGATTACAAGGATGACGATGACAAGATGGCCCC
CAAGAAGAAGAGGAAGGTGGGCATTCACCGCGGGGTACCTATGGTGGACTTGAGGACACTCGGTTATTCG
CAACAGCAACAGGAGAAAATCAAGCCTAAGGTCAGGAGCACCGTCGCGCAACACCACGAGGCGCTTGTGG
GGCATGGCTTCACTCATGCGCATATTGTCGCGCTTTCACAGCACCCTGCGGCGCTTGGGACGGTGGCTGT
CAAATACCAAGATATGATTGCGGCCCTGCCCGAAGCCACGCACGAGGCAATTGTAGGGGTCGGTAAACAG
TGGTCGGGAGCGCGAGCACTTGAGGCGCTGCTGACTGTGGCGGGTGAGCTTAGGGGGCCTCCGCTCCAGC
TCGACACCGGGCAGCTGCTGAAGATCGCGAAGAGAGGGGGAGTAACAGCGGTAGAGGCAGTGCACGCCTG
GCGCAATGCGCTCACCGGGGCCCCCTTGAACCTGACCCCAGACCAGGTAGTCGCAATCGCGTCGAACATT
GGGGGAAAGCAAGCCCTGGAAACCGTGCAAAGGTTGTTGCCGGTCCTTTGTCAAGACCACGGCCTTACAC
CGGAGCAAGTCGTGGCCATTGCAAGCAACATCGGTGGCAAACAGGCTCTTGAGACGGTTCAGAGACTTCT
CCCAGTTCTCTGTCAAGCCCACGGGCTGACTCCCGATCAAGTTGTAGCGATTGCGTCGAACATTGGAGGG
AAACAAGCATTGGAGACTGTCCAACGGCTCCTTCCCGTGTTGTGTCAAGCCCACGGTTTGACGCCTGCAC
AAGTGGTCGCCATCGCCAACAACAACGGCGGTAAGCAGGCGCTGGAAACAGTACAGCGCCTGCTGCCTGT
ACTGTGCCAGGATCATGGACTGACCCCAGACCAGGTAGTCGCAATCGCGTCGAACATTGGGGGAAAGCAA
GCCCTGGAAACCGTGCAAAGGTTGTTGCCGGTCCTTTGTCAAGACCACGGCCTTACACCGGAGCAAGTCG
TGGCCATTGCAAATAATAACGGTGGCAAACAGGCTCTTGAGACGGTTCAGAGACTTCTCCCAGTTCTCTG
TCAAGCCCACGGGCTGACTCCCGATCAAGTTGTAGCGATTGCGTCGCATGACGGAGGGAAACAAGCATTG
GAGACTGTCCAACGGCTCCTTCCCGTGTTGTGTCAAGCCCACGGTTTGACGCCTGCACAAGTGGTCGCCA
TCGCCTCCAATATTGGCGGTAAGCAGGCGCTGGAAACAGTACAGCGCCTGCTGCCTGTACTGTGCCAGGA
TCATGGACTGACCCCAGACCAGGTAGTCGCAATCGCGAACAATAATGGGGGAAAGCAAGCCCTGGAAACC
GTGCAAAGGTTGTTGCCGGTCCTTTGTCAAGACCACGGCCTTACACCGGAGCAAGTCGTGGCCATTGCAA
GCAACATCGGTGGCAAACAGGCTCTTGAGACGGTTCAGAGACTTCTCCCAGTTCTCTGTCAAGCCCACGG
GCTGACTCCCGATCAAGTTGTAGCGATTGCGTCGAACATTGGAGGGAAACAAGCATTGGAGACTGTCCAA
CGGCTCCTTCCCGTGTTGTGTCAAGCCCACGGTTTGACGCCTGCACAAGTGGTCGCCATCGCCTCCAATA
TTGGCGGTAAGCAGGCGCTGGAAACAGTACAGCGCCTGCTGCCTGTACTGTGCCAGGATCATGGACTGAC
CCCAGACCAGGTAGTCGCAATCGCGTCACATGACGGGGGAAAGCAAGCCCTGGAAACCGTGCAAAGGTTG
TTGCCGGTCCTTTGTCAAGACCACGGCCTTACACCGGAGCAAGTCGTGGCCATTGCAAGCAATGGGGGTG
GCAAACAGGCTCTTGAGACGGTTCAGAGACTTCTCCCAGTTCTCTGTCAAGCCCACGGGCTGACTCCCGA
TCAAGTTGTAGCGATTGCGTCGCATGACGGAGGGAAACAAGCATTGGAGACTGTCCAACGGCTCCTTCCC
GTGTTGTGTCAAGCCCACGGTCTGACACCCGAACAGGTGGTCGCCATTGCTTCTAACATCGGAGGACGGC
CAGCCTTGGAGTCCATCGTAGCCCAATTGTCCAGGCCCGATCCCGCGTTGGCTGCGTTAACGAATGACCA
TCTGGTGGCGTTGGCATGTCTTGGTGGACGACCCGCGCTCGATGCAGTCAAAAAGGGTCTGCCTCATGCT
CCCGCATTGATCAAAAGAACCAACCGGCGGATTCCCGAGAGAACTTCCCATCGAGTCGCGGGATCCCAAC
TAGTCAAAAGTGAACTGGAGGAGAAGAAATCTGAACTTCGTCATAAATTGAAATATGTGCCTCATGAATA
TATTGAATTAATTGAAATTGCCAGAAATTCCACTCAGGATAGAATTCTTGAAATGAAGGTAATGGAATTT
TTTATGAAAGTTTATGGATATAGAGGTAAACATTTGGGTGGATCAAGGAAACCGGACGGAGCAATTTATA
CTGTCGGATCTCCTATTGATTACGGTGTGATCGTGGATACTAAAGCTTATAGCGGAGGTTATAATCTGCC
AATTGGCCAAGCAGATGAAATGCAACGATATGTCGAAGAAAATCAAACACGAAACAAACATATCAACCCT
AATGAATGGTGGAAAGTCTATCCATCTTCTGTAACGGAATTTAAGTTTTTATTTGTGAGTGGTCACTTTA
AAGGAAACTACAAAGCTCAGCTTACACGATTAAATCATATCACTAATTGTAATGGAGCTGTTCTTAGTGT
AGAAGAGCTTTTAATTGGTGGAGAAATGATTAAAGCCGGCACATTAACCTTAGAGGAAGTCAGACGGAAA
TTTAATAACGGCGAGATAAACTTTTAAGGGCCCTTCGAAGGTAAGCCTATCCCTAACCCTCTCCTCGGTC
TCGATTCTACGCGTACCGGTCATCATCACCATCACCATTGAGTTTAAACCCGCTGATCAGCCTCGACTGT
GCCTTCTAGTTGCCAGCCATCTGTTGTTTGCCCCTCCCCCGTGCCTTCCTTGACCCTGGAAGGTGCCACT
CCCACTGTCCTTTCCTAATAAAATGAGGAAATTGCATCGCATTGTCTGAGTAGGTGTCATTCTATTCTGG
GGGGTGGGGTGGGGCAGGACAGCAAGGGGGAGGATTGGGAAGACAATAGCAGGCATGCTGGGGATGCGGT
GGGCTCTATGGCTTCTGAGGCGGAAAGAACCAGCTGGGGCTCTAGGGGGTATCCCC
[124 nt withheld, positions 4187-4310]
C
[32 nt withheld, positions 4312-4343]
CA
[57 nt withheld, positions 4346-4402]
A
[49 nt withheld, positions 4404-4452]
CCTTTGACGTTGGAGTCCACGTTCTTT
[37 nt withheld, positions 4480-4516]
ACCCTATCTCGGTCTATTCTTTTGATTTATAAGGGATTTTGGGGATTTCGGCCTATTGGTTAAAAAATGA
GCTGATTTAACAAAAATTTAACGCGAATTAATTCTGTGGAATGTGTGTCAGTTAGGGTGTGGAAAGTCCC
CAGGCTCCCCAGGCAGGCAGAAGTATGCAAAGCATGCATCTCAATTAGTCAGCAACCAGGTGTGGAAAGT
CCCCAGGCTCCCCAGCAGGCAGAAGTATGCAAAGCATGCATCTCAATTAGTCAGCAACCATAGTCCCGCC
CCTAACTCCGCCCATCCCGCCCCTAACTCCGCCCAGTTCCGCCCATTCTCCGCCCCATGGCTGACTAATT
TTTTTTATTTATGCAGAGGCCGAGGCCGCCTCTGCCTCTGAGCTATTCCAGAAGTAGTGAGGAGGCTTTT
TTGGAGGCCTAGGCTTTTGCAAAAAGCTCCCGGGAGCTTGTATATCCATTTTCGGATCTGATCAGCACGT
GTTGACAATTAATCATCGGCATAGTATATCGGCATAGTATAATACGACAAGGTGAGGAACTAAACCATGG
CCAAGCCTTTGTCTCAAGAAGAATCCACCCTCATTGAAAGAGCAACGGCTACAATCAACAGCATCCCCAT
CTCTGAAGACTACAGCGTCGCCAGCGCAGCTCTCTCTAGCGACGGCCGCATCTTCACTGGTGTCAATGTA
TATCATTTTACTGGGGGACCTTGTGCAGAACTCGTGGTGCTGGGCACTGCTGCTGCTGCGGCAGCTGGCA
ACCTGACTTGTATCGTCGCGATCGGAAATGAGAACAGGGGCATCTTGAGCCCCTGCGGACGGTGTCGACA
GGTGCTTCTCGATCTGCATCCTGGGATCAAAGCGATAGTGAAGGACAGTGATGGACAGCCGACGGCAGTT
GGGATTCGTGAATTGCTGCCCTCTGGTTATGTGTGGGAGGGCTAAGCACTTCGTGGCCGAGGAGCAGGAC
TGACACGTGCTACGAGATTTCGATTCCACCGCCGCCTTCTATGAAAGGTTGGGCTTCGGAATCGTTTTCC
GGGACGCCGGCTGGATGATCCTCCAGCGCGGGGATCTCATGCTGGAGTTCTTCGCCCACCCCAACTTGTT
TATTGCAGCTTATAATGGTTACAAATAAAGCAATAGCATCACAAATTTCACAAATAAAGCATTTTTTTCA
CTGCATTCTAGTTGTGGTTTGTCCAAACTCATCAATGTATCTTATCATGTCTGTATACCGTCGACCTCTA
GCTAGAGCTTGGCGTAATCATGGTCATAGCTGTTTCCTGTGTGAAATTGTTATCCGCTCACAATTCCACA
CAACATACGAGCCGGAAGCATAAAGTGTAAAGCCTGGGGTGCCTAATGAGTGAGCTAACTCACATTAATT
GCGTTGCGCTCACTGCCCGCTTTCCAGTCGGGAAACCTGTCGTGCCAGCTGCATTAATGAATCGGCCAAC
GCGCGGGGAGAGGCGGTTTGCGTATTGGGCGCTCTTCCGCTTCCTCGCTCACTGACTCGCTGCGCTCGGT
CGTTCGGCTGCGGCGAGCGGTATCAGCTCACTCAAAGGCGGTAATACGGTTATCCACAGAATCAGGGGAT
AACGCAGGAAAGAACATGTGAGCAAAAGGCCAGCAAAAGGCCAGGAACCGTAAAAAGGCCGCGTTGCTGG
CGTTTTTCCATAGGCTCCGCCCCCCTGACGAGCATCACAAAAATCGACGCTCAAGTCAGAGGTGGCGAAA
CCCGACAGGACTATAAAGATACCAGGCGTTTCCCCCTGGAAGCTCCCTCGTGCGCTCTCCTGTTCCGACC
CTGCCGCTTACCGGATACCTGTCCGCCTTTCTCCCTTCGGGAAGCGTGGCGCTTTCTCAATGCTCACGCT
GTAGGTATCTCAGTTCGGTGTAGGTCGTTCGCTCCAAGCTGGGCTGTGTGCACGAACCCCCCGTTCAGCC
CGACCGCTGCGCCTTATCCGGTAACTATCGTCTTGAGTCCAACCCGGTAAGACACGACTTATCGCCACTG
GCAGCAGCCACTGGTAACAGGATTAGCAGAGCGAGGTATGTAGGCGGTGCTACAGAGTTCTTGAAGTGGT
GGCCTAACTACGGCTACACTAGAAGGACAGTATTTGGTATCTGCGCTCTGCTGAAGCCAGTTACCTTCGG
AAAAAGAGTTGGTAGCTCTTGATCCGGCAAACAAACCACCGCTGGTAGCGGTGGTTTTTTTGTTTGCAAG
CAGCAGATTACGCGCAGAAAAAAAGGATCTCAAGAAGATCCTTTGATCTTTTCTACGGGGTCTGACGCTC
AGTGGAACGAAAACTCACGTTAAGGGATTTTGGTCATGAGATTATCAAAAAGGATCTTCACCTAGATCCT
TTTAAATTAAAAATGAAGTTTTAAATCAATCTAAAGTATATATGAGTAAACTTGGTCTGACAGTTACCAA
TGCTTAATCAGTGAGGCACCTATCTCAGCGATCTGTCTATTTCGTTCATCCATAGTTGCCTGACTCCCCG
TCGTGTAGATAACTACGATACGGGAGGGCTTACCATCTGGCCCCAGTGCTGCAATGATACCGCGAGACCC
ACGCTCACCGGCTCCAGATTTATCAGCAATAAACCAGCCAGCCGGAAGGGCCGAGCGCAGAAGTGGTCCT
GCAACTTTATCCGCCTCCATCCAGTCTATTAATTGTTGCCGGGAAGCTAGAGTAAGTAGTTCGCCAGTTA
ATAGTTTGCGCAACGTTGTTGCCATTGCTACAGGCATCGTGGTGTCACGCTCGTCGTTTGGTATGGCTTC
ATTCAGCTCCGGTTCCCAACGATCAAGGCGAGTTACATGATCCCCCATGTTGTGCAAAAAAGCGGTTAGC
TCCTTCGGTCCTCCGATCGTTGTCAGAAGTAAGTTGGCCGCAGTGTTATCACTCATGGTTATGGCAGCAC
TGCATAATTCTCTTACTGTCATGCCATCCGTAAGATGCTTTTCTGTGACTGGTGAGTACTCAACCAAGTC
ATTCTGAGAATAGTGTATGCGGCGACCGAGTTGCTCTTGCCCGGCGTCAATACGGGATAATACCGCGCCA
CATAGCAGAACTTTAAAAGTGCTCATCATTGGAAAACGTTCTTCGGGGCGAAAACTCTCAAGGATCTTAC
CGCTGTTGAGATCCAGTTCGATGTAACCCACTCGTGCACCCAACTGATCTTCAGCATCTTTTACTTTCAC
CAGCGTTTCTGGGTGAGCAAAAACAGGAAGGCAAAATGCCGCAAAAAAGGGAATAAGGGCGACACGGAAA
TGTTGAATACTCATACTCTTCCTTTTTCAATATTATTGAAGCATTTATCAGGGTTATTGTCTCATGAGCG
GATACATATTTGAATGTATTTAGAAAAATAAACAAATAGGGGTTCCGCGCACATTTCCCCGAAAAGTGCC
ACCTGACGTC
Features (pLannotate 1.2.2; 26 found; start..end, strand, type, name):
     36..80      -  misc_feature   bom (fragment): basis of mobility region from pBR322
    235..614     +  enhancer       CMV enhancer: human cytomegalovirus immediate early enhancer
    615..818     +  promoter       CMV promoter: human cytomegalovirus (CMV) immediate early promoter
    814..847     +  LTR            5' LTR (truncated) (fragment): truncated 5' long terminal repeat (LTR) from HIV-1
    863..881     +  promoter       T7 promoter: promoter for bacteriophage T7 RNA polymerase
    907..972     +  CDS            3xFLAG: three tandem FLAG® epitope tags, followed by an enterokinase cleavage site
   1024..1533    +  CDS            avrXa10 (fragment): AVX10_XANOO - Experimental evidence at protein level: Swiss-Prot protein existence level 1. Avirulence protein. Induces the hypersensitive response (HR)in rice plants carrying the resistance gene Xa10. Activity depends on the presence of the core repeat domains; replacement with repeat domains from other proteins (AvrBs3 of X.euvesicatoria (AC P14727) or AvrXa7 of this organism) does not elicit the HR. Probably acts as a transcription factor in its host plant (rice) to induce plant resistance or disease. From Xanthomonas oryzae pv. oryzae.
   3022..3228    +  CDS            pthXo1 (fragment): PTHX1_XANOP - Also known as tal2b. Experimental evidence at protein level: Swiss-Prot protein existence level 1. Avirulence protein. Acts as a transcription factor in rice, inducing expression of a number of host genes including SWEET11 (Os8N3, XA13, AC Q6YZF3) in susceptible plants with the Xa13 allele. Plants with the xa13 allele, which has an altered promoter, are resistant to bacterial blight caused by this bacterial strain and do not induce SWEET11. The xa13 allele elicits an atypical hypersensitive response (HR). PthXo1 binds SWEET11 promoter DNA in a sequence-specific manner. From Xanth
   3217..3804    +  CDS            FokI cleavage domain: nonspecific DNA cleavage domain of the FokI endonuclease (Li et al., 1992) must dimerize to be catalytically active
   3820..3861    +  CDS            V5 tag: epitope tag from simian virus 5
   3917..4141    +  polyA_signal   bGH poly(A) signal: bovine growth hormone polyadenylation signal
   4145..4166    +  promoter       SV40 promoter (fragment): SV40 enhancer and early promoter
   4187..4615    +  rep_origin     f1 ori (sequence partly withheld): f1 bacteriophage origin of replication; arrow indicates direction of (+) strand synthesis
   4629..4959    +  promoter       SV40 promoter: SV40 enhancer and early promoter
   5007..5054    +  promoter       EM7 promoter: synthetic bacterial promoter&nbsp
   5073..5471    +  CDS            BSD: blasticidin S deaminase; Aspergillus terreus BSD; confers resistance to blasticidin
   5472..5499    +  CDS            BleoR (fragment): antibiotic-binding protein; Sh ble from Streptoalloteichus hindustanus; confers resistance to bleomycin, phleomycin, and Zeocin™
   5509..5634    +  CDS            ble (fragment): BLE_KLEPN - Experimental evidence at protein level: Swiss-Prot protein existence level 1. Binding protein with a strong affinity to the bleomycin family of antibiotics. Binds to CL990; an antimitotic-antibiotic compound. From Klebsiella pneumoniae.
   5629..5750    +  polyA_signal   SV40 poly(A) signal: SV40 polyadenylation signal
   5823..5839    -  protein_bind   lac operator: The lac repressor binds to the lac operator to inhibit transcription in E. coli. This inhibition can be relieved by adding lactose or isopropyl-β-D-thiogalactopyranoside (IPTG). lac repressor encoded by lacI
   5847..5877    -  promoter       lac promoter: promoter for the E. coli lac operon
   5892..5913    -  protein_bind   CAP binding site: CAP binding activates transcription in the presence of cAMP. E. coli catabolite activator protein
   5926..6018    -  CDS            lacI (fragment): lac repressor; lacI; The lac repressor binds to the lac operator to inhibit transcription in E. coli. This inhibition can be relieved by adding lactose or isopropyl-β-D-thiogalactopyranoside (IPTG).
   6201..6789    -  rep_origin     ori: high-copy-number ColE1/pMB1/pBR322/pUC origin of replication
   6960..7820    -  CDS            AmpR: β-lactamase; bla; confers resistance to ampicillin, carbenicillin, and related antibiotics
   7821..7925    -  promoter       AmpR promoter: bla
