[The description below was written by a language model from this plasmid's Addgene catalogue record and pLannotate feature annotations shown in this document.]
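Description:
TALEN1259 is a TALE nuclease expression plasmid built on the JDS70 backbone, catalogued as a mammalian expression vector that also carries a T7 promoter. It encodes the right-hand monomer (gria3a_R) of a TALEN directed against the zebrafish gene gria3a. In bacteria it is maintained at high copy through a ColE1/pUC-type origin and selected with ampicillin via the β-lactamase gene. An f1 origin is also present.

The nuclease open reading frame sits downstream of the CMV immediate-early enhancer and promoter, with the T7 promoter placed immediately before the coding region. This arrangement allows either direct expression in transfected cells or in vitro transcription of mRNA, which suits the embryo-injection style of work implied by the associated study on gene disruption in somatic zebrafish cells. The protein begins with an N-terminal 3xFLAG tag, followed by a truncated TAL effector N-terminal segment (Δ152), the engineered repeat array that specifies the gria3a target site, a +63 TAL C-terminal segment, and the wild-type FokI cleavage domain. The annotation software recognises the flanking TAL portions as fragments of Xanthomonas effectors, while the repeat array between them is left unannotated. A V5 tag sequence is annotated just after FokI, though the record does not say whether it is in frame, and a bGH polyadenylation signal terminates the transcript. Because FokI must dimerise to cut, this construct is meant to be paired with a partner TALEN that binds the opposite half-site.

The backbone also carries an SV40/EM7-driven blasticidin S deaminase cassette with an SV40 poly(A) signal, which offers blasticidin selection in eukaryotic cells. Short bleomycin-resistance fragments adjoining it appear to be backbone remnants.
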