Addgene plasmid #32284: TALEN1259
Depositing lab: Keith Joung. Depositing organization: Massachusetts General Hospital. Publication: Targeted gene disruption in somatic zebrafish cells using engineered TALENs. Sander JD, Cade L, Khayter C, Reyon D, Peterson RT, Joung JK, Yeh JR. Nat Biotechnol. 2011 Aug 5;29(8):697-8. doi: 10.1038/nbt.1934. PubMed 21822241.
Backbone
  Vector backbone: JDS70
  Vector type: Mammalian Expression ; T7
Growth in bacteria
  Bacterial resistance: Ampicillin, 100 μg/mL
  Growth temperature: 37°C
  Growth strain: XL1 Blue
  Copy number: High Copy
Gene/Insert
  Gene/Insert name: TAL array targeting gria3a (alt names: gria3a_R (TAL 1259); gria3a)
  Species: D. rerio (zebrafish)
  Entrez Gene: gria3a (a.k.a. CH73-166N24.1, gria3.1, zfGRIA3[a])
  Tag / fusion protein: 3X Flag (N terminal on backbone); WT FOKI (C terminal on backbone)
  Cloning method: Restriction Enzyme; 5′ cloning site NA (unknown if destroyed); 3′ cloning site NA (unknown if destroyed)
  Sequencing primers: 5′ CMV-f; 3′ BGH-r
Terms and licenses: Academic/Nonprofit Terms; Industry Terms: Not Available to Industry
Depositor comments: TAL N-terminal: ∆152 (Miller et al. 2011) TAL C-terminus: +63 (Miller et al. 2011) FOKI: WT
How to cite: TALEN1259 was a gift from Keith Joung (Addgene plasmid # 32284 ; http://n2t.net/addgene:32284 ; RRID:Addgene_32284)
