>Addgene plasmid #32284 | TALEN1259 | addgene partial sequence | sequence record 38073 | CMV-F 5'-CGCAAATGGGCGGTAGGCGTG-3'
GAGAACCCACTGCTTACTGGCTTATCGAAATTAATACGACTCACTATAGGGAGACCCAAGCTGGCTAGCA
CCATGGACTACAAAGACCATGACGGTGATTATAAAGATCATGACATCGATTACAAGGATGACGATGACAA
GATGGCCCCCAAGAAGAAGAGGAAGGTGGGCATTCACCGCGGGGTACCTATGGTGGACTTGAGGACACTC
GGTTATTCGCAACAGCAACAGGAGAAAATCAAGCCTAAGGTCAGGAGCACCGTCGCGCAACACCACGAGG
CGCTTGTGGGGCATGGCTTCACTCATGCGCATATTGTCGCGCTTTCACAGCACCCTGCGGCGCTTGGGAC
GGTGGCTGTCAAATACCAAGATATGATTGCGGCCCTGCCCGAAGCCACGCACGAGGCAATTGTAGGGGTC
GGTAAACAGTGGTCGGGAGCGCGAGCACTTGAGGCGCTGCTGACTGTGGCGGGTGAGCTTAGGGGGCCTC
CGCTCCAGCTCGACACCGGGCAGCTGCTGAAGATCGCGAAGAGAGGGGGAGTAACAGCGGTAGAGGCAGT
GCACGCCTGGCGCAATGCGCTCACCGGGGCCCCCTTGAACCTGACCCCAGACCAGGTAGTCGCAATCGCG
TC
