>Addgene plasmid #32284 | TALEN1259 | addgene partial sequence | sequence record 38514 | BGH-rev 5'-TAGAAGGCACAGTCGAGG-3'
GATGACCGGTACGCGTAGAATCGAGACCGAGGAGAGGGTTAGGGATAGGCTTACCTTCGAAGGGCCCTTA
AAAGTTTATCTCGCCGTTATTAAATTTCCGTCTGACTTCCTCTAAGGTTAATGTGCCGGCTTTAATCATT
TCTCCACCAATTAAAAGCTCTTCTACACTAAGAACAGCTCCATTACAATTAGTGATATGATTTAATCGTG
TAAGCTGAGCTTTGTAGTTTCCTTTAAAGTGACCACTCACAAATAAAAACTTAAATTCCGTTACAGAAGA
TGGATAGACTTTCCACCATTCATTAGGGTTGATATGTTTGTTTCGTGTTTGATTTTCTTCGACATATCGT
TGCATTTCATCTGCTTGGCCAATTGGCAGATTATAACCTCCGCTATAAGCTTTAGTATCCACGATCACAC
CGTAATCAATAGGAGATCCGACAGTATAAATTGCTCCGTCCGGTTTCCTTGATCCACCCAAATGTTTACC
TCTATATCCATAAACTTTCATAAAAAATTCCATTACCTTCATTTCAAGAATTCTATCCTGAGTGGAATTT
CTGGCAATTTCAATTAATTCAATATATTCATGAGGCACATATTTCAATTTATGACGAAGTTCAGATTTCT
TCTCCTCCAGTTCACTTTTGACTAGTTGGGATCCCGCGACTCGATGGGAAGTTCTCTCGGGAATCCGCCG
GTTGGTTCTTTTGATCAATGCGGGAGCATGAGGCAGACCCTTTTTGACTGCATCGAGCGCGGGTCGTCCA
CCAAGACATGCCAACGCCACCAGATGGTCATTCGTTAACGCAGCCAACGCGGGATCGGGCCTGGACAATT
GGGCTACGATGGACTCCAAGGCTGGCCGTCCTCCGATGTTAGAAGCAATGGCGACCACCTGTTCGGGTGT
CAGACCGTGGGCTTGACACAACACGGGAA
